>Addgene plasmid #43561 | III-CCCG | depositor partial sequence | sequence record 58826 | III-CCCG sequence 426 bps
CGTCTCGGCTCACCCCAGAGCAGGTCGTGGCGATCGCAAGCCACGACGGAGGAAAGCAAGCCTTGGAAAC
AGTACAGAGGCTGTTGCCTGTGCTGTGCCAAGCGCACGGCCTCACCCCAGAGCAGGTCGTGGCGATCGCA
AGCCACGACGGAGGAAAGCAAGCCTTGGAAACAGTACAGAGGCTGTTGCCTGTGCTGTGCCAAGCGCACG
GATTAACCCCAGAGCAGGTCGTGGCGATCGCAAGCCACGACGGAGGAAAGCAAGCCTTGGAAACAGTACA
GAGGCTGTTGCCTGTGCTGTGCCAAGCGCACGGATTAACCCCAGAGCAGGTCGTGGCAATCGCGAGCAAT
AACGGCGGAAAACAGGCTTTGGAAACGGTGCAGAGGCTCCTTCCAGTGCTGTGCCAAGCGCACGGACTCA
GAGACG
