>Addgene plasmid #43561 | III-CCCG | addgene partial sequence | sequence record 61633 | M13-F20 5'-TGTAAAACGACGGCCAGT-3'
GGGCGAATTGGGCCCTCTAGATGCATGCTCGAGCGGCCGCCAGTGTGATGGATATCTGCAGAATTCGCCC
TTCGTCTCTGAGTCCGTGCGCTTGGCACAGCACTGGAAGGAGCCTCTGCACCGTTTCCAAAGCCTGTTTT
CCGCCGTTATTGCTCGCGATTGCCACGACCTGCTCTGGGGTTAATCCGTGCGCTTGGCACAGCACAGGCA
ACAGCCTCTGTACTGTTTCCAAGGCTTGCTTTCCTCCGTCGTGGCTTGCGATCGCCACGACCTGCTCTGG
GGTTAATCCGTGCGCTTGGCACAGCACAGGCAACAGCCTCTGTACTGTTTCCAAGGCTTGCTTTCCTCCG
TCGTGGCTTGCGATCGCCACGACCTGCTCTGGGGTGAGGCCGTGCGCTTGGCACAGCACAGGCAACAGCC
TCTGTACTGTTTCCAAGGCTTGCTTTCCTCCGTCGTGGCTTGCGATCGCCACGACCTGCTCTGGGGTGAG
CCGAGACGCGCTAGGACNAAGGGCGAATTCCAGCACACTGGCGGCCGTTACTAGTGGATCCGAGCTCGGT
ACCAAGCTTGATGCATAGCTTGAGTATTCTATAGTGTCACCTAAATAGCTTGGCGTAATCATGGTCATAG
CTGTTTCCTGTGTGAAATTGTTATCCGCTCACAATTCCACACAACATACGAGCCGGAAGCATAAAGTGTA
AAGCCTGGGGTGCCTAATGAGTGAGCTAACTCACATTAATTGCGTTGCGCTCACTGCCCGCTTTCCAGTC
GGGAAACCTGTCGTGCCAGCTGCATTAATGAATCGGCCAACGCGCGGGGAGAGGCGGTTTGCGTATTGGG
CGCTCTTCCGCTTCCTCGCTCACTGACTCGCTGCGCTCGGTCGTTCGGCTGCGGCGAGCGGTATCA
