[The description below was written by a language model from this plasmid's Addgene catalogue record.]
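Description:
III-CCCG is a bacterial cloning plasmid built on the commercial pCRII-TOPO backbone (about 4 kb without insert), carrying a 426 bp synthetic insert introduced by TOPO cloning. It is maintained at high copy number in E. coli and carries resistance to both ampicillin and kanamycin, as is standard for this backbone. The insert is flanked by T7 and M13-reverse primer sites, which are recorded as the sequencing primers. No feature table accompanies the record, so the position and orientation of the insert and the other backbone elements cannot be described in detail here.

The plasmid was deposited in connection with a TALEN genome-editing system developed for generating human stem cell-based disease models. The record does not spell out what the insert encodes. However, the name and size are consistent with a pre-assembled block of four TAL effector repeat modules, each roughly 100 bp, with "CCCG" plausibly denoting the four DNA bases those repeats recognise and "III" the position of the block within a hierarchical assembly scheme. This reading is an inference from the name and associated publication rather than a stated fact.

On that reading, the plasmid would be one member of a library of multimer building blocks that are combined in order to build custom TALE DNA-binding arrays, which are then joined to a nuclease domain in a separate expression vector. The plasmid is listed only as a bacterial cloning vector, and the record gives no promoter intended to express the insert. It therefore appears to serve as a storage and source clone for the synthetic fragment, not as an expression construct for use in cells.
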