Addgene plasmid #43561: III-CCCG
Depositing lab: Chad Cowan & Kiran Musunuru. Depositing organization: Harvard University. Publication: A TALEN Genome-Editing System for Generating Human Stem Cell-Based Disease Models. Ding Q, Lee YK, Schaefer EA, Peters DT, Veres A, Kim K, Kuperwasser N, Motola DL, Meissner TB, Hendriks WT, Trevisan M, Gupta RM, Moisan A, Banks E, Friesen M, Schinzel RT, Xia F, Tang A, Xia Y, Figueroa E, Wann A, Ahfeldt T, Daheron L, Zhang F, Rubin LL, Peng LF, Chung RT, Musunuru K, Cowan CA. Cell Stem Cell. 2012 Dec 12. pii: S1934-5909(12)00645-5. doi: 10.1016/j.stem.2012.11.011. PubMed 23246482.
Backbone
  Vector backbone: pCRII-TOPO
  Backbone manufacturer: Invitrogen
  Backbone size w/o insert (bp): 3973
  Vector type: Bacterial Cloning
Growth in bacteria
  Bacterial resistance: Ampicillin and Kanamycin, 100 & 50 μg/mL
  Growth temperature: 37°C
  Growth strain: Top10
  Copy number: High Copy
Gene/Insert
  Gene/Insert name: III-CCCG
  Species: Synthetic
  Insert size (bp): 426
  Cloning method: TOPO Cloning
  Sequencing primers: 5′ T7; 3′ M13-rev
Terms and licenses: Academic/Nonprofit Terms; Industry Terms: Not Available to Industry
How to cite: III-CCCG was a gift from Chad Cowan & Kiran Musunuru (Addgene plasmid # 43561 ; http://n2t.net/addgene:43561 ; RRID:Addgene_43561)
